Addgene plasmid #138774: pPD686 ZF13i
Purpose: Constitutive expression of ZF13i under the CMV promoter.
Depositing lab: Joshua Leonard. Depositing organization: Northwestern University.
Backbone
  Vector backbone: pPD005 pcDNA Golden Gate
  Vector type: Mammalian Expression, Synthetic Biology
Growth in bacteria
  Bacterial resistance: Ampicillin, 100 μg/mL
  Growth temperature: 37°C
  Growth strain: DH5alpha
  Copy number: High Copy
Gene/Insert
  Gene/Insert name: ZF13i
  Species: Synthetic
  Promoter: CMV
  Tag / fusion protein: 3xFlag (N terminal on insert)
  Cloning method: Restriction Enzyme; 5′ cloning site NheI (not destroyed); 3′ cloning site NotI (not destroyed)
  Sequencing primers: 5′ CGCAAATGGGCGGTAGGCGTG; 3′ TAGAAGGCACAGTCGAGG
Terms and licenses: Academic/Nonprofit Terms; Industry Terms: Not Available to Industry
Depositor comments: Leonard Lab plasmid reference number: L1311
How to cite: pPD686 ZF13i was a gift from Joshua Leonard (Addgene plasmid # 138774 ; http://n2t.net/addgene:138774 ; RRID:Addgene_138774)
