[The description below was written by a language model from this plasmid's Addgene catalogue record and pLannotate feature annotations shown in this document.]
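Description:
pPD686 ZF13i is a mammalian expression plasmid built on pPD005, a pcDNA-derived backbone adapted for Golden Gate assembly and used in synthetic biology work. It is maintained in E. coli as a high-copy plasmid through a ColE1/pUC-type origin and selected with ampicillin via the β-lactamase gene and its native promoter. The 4.7 kb sequence also carries an f1 phage origin and small remnants of lac regulatory elements and the pBR322 bom region, which are backbone carry-over rather than functional parts of the design.

The payload is a synthetic coding sequence called ZF13i, cloned between NheI and NotI sites that remain intact, and fused at its N terminus to a 3xFLAG epitope for detection by immunoblotting or immunostaining. Transcription is driven constitutively by the human cytomegalovirus immediate early enhancer and promoter and terminated by the bovine growth hormone polyadenylation signal; a T7 promoter lies just upstream of the insert, as is usual for pcDNA vectors. The annotation software recognised only part of the FLAG tag and did not annotate the ZF13i coding region itself, which is expected for a synthetic gene. The record does not define the protein's domain structure or function beyond its name, which suggests a zinc finger-based component.

Downstream, an SV40 early promoter and SV40 polyadenylation signal flank only a short fragment of a bleomycin-family resistance gene. The table therefore shows no intact mammalian selection marker, so the plasmid appears suited to transient transfection rather than stable selection. Its stated purpose is constitutive expression of ZF13i in mammalian cells.
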