Features (pLannotate 1.2.2; 20 found; start..end, strand, type, name):
     28..80      -  misc_feature   bom (fragment): basis of mobility region from pBR322
    235..614     +  enhancer       CMV enhancer: human cytomegalovirus immediate early enhancer
    615..818     +  promoter       CMV promoter: human cytomegalovirus (CMV) immediate early promoter
    814..847     +  LTR            5' LTR (truncated) (fragment): truncated 5' long terminal repeat (LTR) from HIV-1
    863..881     +  promoter       T7 promoter: promoter for bacteriophage T7 RNA polymerase
    952..975     +  CDS            3xFLAG (fragment): three tandem FLAG® epitope tags
   1374..1485    +  polyA_signal   bGH poly(A) signal: bovine growth hormone polyadenylation signal
   1602..1623    +  promoter       SV40 promoter (fragment): SV40 enhancer and early promoter
   1644..2072    +  rep_origin     f1 ori (sequence partly withheld): f1 bacteriophage origin of replication; arrow indicates direction of (+) strand synthesis
   2077..2099    +  promoter       SV40 promoter (fragment): SV40 enhancer and early promoter
   2100..2291    +  promoter       SV40 promoter: SV40 early promoter
   2318..2416    +  CDS            ble (fragment): BLE_KLEPN - Experimental evidence at protein level: Swiss-Prot protein existence level 1. Binding protein with a strong affinity to the bleomycin family of antibiotics. Binds to CL990; an antimitotic-antibiotic compound. From Klebsiella pneumoniae.
   2411..2532    +  polyA_signal   SV40 poly(A) signal: SV40 polyadenylation signal
   2605..2621    -  protein_bind   lac operator: The lac repressor binds to the lac operator to inhibit transcription in E. coli. This inhibition can be relieved by adding lactose or isopropyl-β-D-thiogalactopyranoside (IPTG). lac repressor encoded by lacI
   2629..2659    -  promoter       lac promoter: promoter for the E. coli lac operon
   2674..2695    -  protein_bind   CAP binding site: CAP binding activates transcription in the presence of cAMP. E. coli catabolite activator protein
   2708..2800    -  CDS            lacI (fragment): lac repressor; lacI; The lac repressor binds to the lac operator to inhibit transcription in E. coli. This inhibition can be relieved by adding lactose or isopropyl-β-D-thiogalactopyranoside (IPTG).
   2983..3571    -  rep_origin     ori: high-copy-number ColE1/pMB1/pBR322/pUC origin of replication
   3742..4602    -  CDS            AmpR: β-lactamase; bla; confers resistance to ampicillin, carbenicillin, and related antibiotics
   4603..4707    -  promoter       AmpR promoter: bla
>Addgene plasmid #138774 | pPD686 ZF13i | addgene full sequence | sequence record 320235 | Addgene NGS Result
GACGGATCGGGAGATCTCCCGATCCCCTATGGTGCACTCTCAGTACAATCTGCTCTGATGCCGCATAGTT
AAGCCAGTATCTGCTCCCTGCTTGTGTGTTGGAGGTCGCTGAGTAGTGCGCGAGCAAAATTTAAGCTACA
ACAAGGCAAGGCTTGACCGACAATTGCATGAAGAATCTGCTTAGGGTTAGGCGTTTTGCGCTGCTTCGCG
ATGTACGGGCCAGATATACGCGTTGACATTGATTATTGACTAGTTATTAATAGTAATCAATTACGGGGTC
ATTAGTTCATAGCCCATATATGGAGTTCCGCGTTACATAACTTACGGTAAATGGCCCGCCTGGCTGACCG
CCCAACGACCCCCGCCCATTGACGTCAATAATGACGTATGTTCCCATAGTAACGCCAATAGGGACTTTCC
ATTGACGTCAATGGGTGGAGTATTTACGGTAAACTGCCCACTTGGCAGTACATCAAGTGTATCATATGCC
AAGTACGCCCCCTATTGACGTCAATGACGGTAAATGGCCCGCCTGGCATTATGCCCAGTACATGACCTTA
TGGGACTTTCCTACTTGGCAGTACATCTACGTATTAGTCATCGCTATTACCATGGTGATGCGGTTTTGGC
AGTACATCAATGGGCGTGGATAGCGGTTTGACTCACGGGGATTTCCAAGTCTCCACCCCATTGACGTCAA
TGGGAGTTTGTTTTGGCACCAAAATCAACGGGACTTTCCAAAATGTCGTAACAACTCCGCCCCATTGACG
CAAATGGGCGGTAGGCGTGTACGGTGGGAGGTCTATATAAGCAGAGCTCTCTGGCTAACTAGAGAACCCA
CTGCTTACTGGCTTATCGAAATTAATACGACTCACTATAGGGAGTCCCAAGCTGGCTAGCGCCACCATGG
ATTATAAGGATCACGATGGCGACTACAAGGACCACGATATTGACTACAAAGACGATGACGATAAAATGGC
TCCTAAGAAAAAGCGCAAAGTCGGTATCCATGGCGTTCCCGGATCCTCTGGCTCTTCAGGTACCGGTGGA
GCTAGACCCGGGGAGCGCCCCTTCCAGTGTCGCATTTGCATGCGGAACTTTTCGACTAATCAAAAATTGG
AAGTTCATACCCGTACTCATACCGGTGAAAAACCGTTTCAGTGTCGGATCTGTATGCGAAATTTCTCCGT
TAGACATAATTTGCAAAGACATCTACGTACGCACACCGGCGAGAAGCCATTCCAATGCCGAATATGCATG
CGCAACTTCAGTCAACATCCAAATTTGACTAGACACCTAAAAACCCACCTGAGAGGATCTTAAGCGGCCG
CTCGAGTCTAGAGGGCCCGTTTAAACCCGCTGATCAGCCTCGACTGTGCCTTCTAGTTGCCAGCCATCTG
TTGTTTGCCCCTCCCCCGTGCCTTCCTTGACCCTGGAAGGTGCCACTCCCACTGTCCTTTCCTAATAAAA
TGAGGAAATTGCATCGCATTGTCTGAGTAGGTGTCATTCTATTCTGGGGGGTGGGGTGGGGCAGGACAGC
AAGGGGGAGGATTGGGAAGTCAATAGCAGGCATGCTGGGGATGCGGTGGGCTCTATGGCTTCTGAGGCGG
AAAGAACCAGCTGGGGCTCTAGGGGGTATCCCC
[124 nt withheld, positions 1644-1767]
C
[91 nt withheld, positions 1769-1859]
A
[49 nt withheld, positions 1861-1909]
CCTTTGACGTTGGAGTCCACGTTCTTT
[37 nt withheld, positions 1937-1973]
ACCCTATCTCGGTCTATTCTTTTGATTTATAAGGGATTTTGCCGATTTCGGCCTATTGGTTAAAAAATGA
GCTGATTTAACAAAAATTTAACGCGAATTAATTCTGTGGAATGTGTGTCAGTTAGGCTCAATTAGTCAGC
AACCATAGTCCCGCCCCTAACTCCGCCCATCCCGCCCCTAACTCCGCCCAGTTCCGCCCATTCTCCGCCC
CATGGCTGACTAATTTTTTTTATTTATGCAGAGGCCGAGGCCGCCTCTGCCTCTGAGCTATTCCAGAAGT
AGTGAGGAGGCTTTTTTGGAGGCCTAGGCTTTTGCAAAAAGCTCCCGGGAGCTTGTATATCCATTTTCGG
AGGTTGGGCTTCGGAATCGTTTTCCGGGACGCCGGCTGGATGATCCTCCAGCGCGGGGATCTCATGCTGG
AGTTCTTCGCCCACCCCAACTTGTTTATTGCAGCTTATAATGGTTACAAATAAAGCAATAGCATCACAAA
TTTCACAAATAAAGCATTTTTTTCACTGCATTCTAGTTGTGGTTTGTCCAAACTCATCAATGTATCTTAT
CATGTCTGTATACCGTCGACCTCTAGCTAGAGCTTGGCGTAATCATGGTCATAGCTGTTTCCTGTGTGAA
ATTGTTATCCGCTCACAATTCCACACAACATACGAGCCGGAAGCATAAAGTGTAAAGCCTGGGGTGCCTA
ATGAGTGAGCTAACTCACATTAATTGCGTTGCGCTCACTGCCCGCTTTCCAGTCGGGAAACCTGTCGTGC
CAGCTGCATTAATGAATCGGCCAACGCGCGGGGAGAGGCGGTTTGCGTATTGGGCGCTCTTCCGCTTCCT
CGCTCACTGACTCGCTGCGCTCGGTCGTTCGGCTGCGGCGAGCGGTATCAGCTCACTCAAAGGCGGTAAT
ACGGTTATCCACAGAATCAGGGGATAACGCAGGAAAGAACATGTGAGCAAAAGGCCAGCAAAAGGCCAGG
AACCGTAAAAAGGCCGCGTTGCTGGCGTTTTTCCATAGGCTCCGCCCCCCTGACGAGCATCACAAAAATC
GACGCTCAAGTCAGAGGTGGCGAAACCCGACAGGACTATAAAGATACCAGGCGTTTCCCCCTGGAAGCTC
CCTCGTGCGCTCTCCTGTTCCGACCCTGCCGCTTACCGGATACCTGTCCGCCTTTCTCCCTTCGGGAAGC
GTGGCGCTTTCTCATAGCTCACGCTGTAGGTATCTCAGTTCGGTGTAGGTCGTTCGCTCCAAGCTGGGCT
GTGTGCACGAACCCCCCGTTCAGCCCGACCGCTGCGCCTTATCCGGTAACTATCGTCTTGAGTCCAACCC
GGTAAGACACGACTTATCGCCACTGGCAGCAGCCACTGGTAACAGGATTAGCAGAGCGAGGTATGTAGGC
GGTGCTACAGAGTTCTTGAAGTGGTGGCCTAACTACGGCTACACTAGAAGAACAGTATTTGGTATCTGCG
CTCTGCTGAAGCCAGTTACCTTCGGAAAAAGAGTTGGTAGCTCTTGATCCGGCAAACAAACCACCGCTGG
TAGCGGTGGTTTTTTTGTTTGCAAGCAGCAGATTACGCGCAGAAAAAAAGGATCTCAAGAAGATCCTTTG
ATCTTTTCTACGGGGTCTGACGCTCAGTGGAACGAAAACTCACGTTAAGGGATTTTGGTCATGAGATTAT
CAAAAAGGATCTTCACCTAGATCCTTTTAAATTAAAAATGAAGTTTTAAATCAATCTAAAGTATATATGA
GTAAACTTGGTCTGACAGTTACCAATGCTTAATCAGTGAGGCACCTATCTCAGCGATCTGTCTATTTCGT
TCATCCATAGTTGCCTGACTCCCCGTCGTGTAGATAACTACGATACGGGAGGGCTTACCATCTGGCCCCA
GTGCTGCAATGATACCGCGAGATCCACGCTCACCGGCTCCAGATTTATCAGCAATAAACCAGCCAGCCGG
AAGGGCCGAGCGCAGAAGTGGTCCTGCAACTTTATCCGCCTCCATCCAGTCTATTAATTGTTGCCGGGAA
GCTAGAGTAAGTAGTTCGCCAGTTAATAGTTTGCGCAACGTTGTTGCCATTGCTACAGGCATCGTGGTGT
CACGCTCGTCGTTTGGTATGGCTTCATTCAGCTCCGGTTCCCAACGATCAAGGCGAGTTACATGATCCCC
CATGTTGTGCAAAAAAGCGGTTAGCTCCTTCGGTCCTCCGATCGTTGTCAGAAGTAAGTTGGCCGCAGTG
TTATCACTCATGGTTATGGCAGCACTGCATAATTCTCTTACTGTCATGCCATCCGTAAGATGCTTTTCTG
TGACTGGTGAGTACTCAACCAAGTCATTCTGAGAATAGTGTATGCGGCGACCGAGTTGCTCTTGCCCGGC
GTCAATACGGGATAATACCGCGCCACATAGCAGAACTTTAAAAGTGCTCATCATTGGAAAACGTTCTTCG
GGGCGAAAACTCTCAAGGATCTTACCGCTGTTGAGATCCAGTTCGATGTAACCCACTCGTGCACCCAACT
GATCTTCAGCATCTTTTACTTTCACCAGCGTTTCTGGGTGAGCAAAAACAGGAAGGCAAAATGCCGCAAA
AAAGGGAATAAGGGCGACACGGAAATGTTGAATACTCATACTCTTCCTTTTTCAATATTATTGAAGCATT
TATCAGGGTTATTGTCTCATGAGCGGATACATATTTGAATGTATTTAGAAAAATAAACAAATAGGGGTTC
CGCGCACATTTCCCCGAAAAGTGCCACCTGACGTC
