>Addgene plasmid #138774 | pPD686 ZF13i | depositor partial sequence | sequence record 268215 | ZF13i gene
ATGGATTATAAGGATCACGATGGCGACTACAAGGACCACGATATTGACTACAAAGACGATGACGATAAAA
TGGCTCCTAAGAAAAAGCGCAAAGTCGGTATCCATGGCGTTCCCGGATCCTCTGGCTCTTCAGGTACCGG
TGGAGCTAGACCCGGGGAGCGCCCCTTCCAGTGTCGCATTTGCATGCGGAACTTTTCGACTAATCAAAAA
TTGGAAGTTCATACCCGTACTCATACCGGTGAAAAACCGTTTCAGTGTCGGATCTGTATGCGAAATTTCT
CCGTTAGACATAATTTGCAAAGACATCTACGTACGCACACCGGCGAGAAGCCATTCCAATGCCGAATATG
CATGCGCAACTTCAGTCAACATCCAAATTTGACTAGACACCTAAAAACCCACCTGAGAGGATCTTAA
